Addgene plasmid #219910: pCfb13237
Purpose: The base plasmid of TUNEYALI for TF47
Depositing lab: Irina Borodina. Depositing organization: Danmarks Tekniske Universitet. Publication: High-throughput metabolic engineering of Yarrowia lipolytica through gene expression tuning. Jiang W, Wang S, Ahlheit D, Fumagalli T, Yang Z, Ramanathan S, Jiang X, Weber T, Dahlin J, Borodina I. Proc Natl Acad Sci U S A. 2025 Jun 10;122(23):e2426686122. doi: 10.1073/pnas.2426686122. Epub 2025 Jun 3. PubMed 40460129.
Backbone
  Vector backbone: Our own backbone
  Vector type: Yeast Expression
  Selectable markers: Hygromycin
Growth in bacteria
  Bacterial resistance: Ampicillin, 100 μg/mL
  Growth temperature: 37°C
  Growth strain: DH5alpha
  Copy number: High Copy
Gene/Insert
  Gene/Insert name: Contains gRNA targeting TF47 (YALI1_C19151g) and homologous arm matching TF47
  gRNA/shRNA sequence: TTGCAATTACATATATACCG
  Species: Yarrowia lipolytica
  Cloning method: Gibson Cloning
Terms and licenses: Academic/Nonprofit Terms; Industry Terms: Not Available to Industry
Depositor comments: This plasmid contains gRNA targeting TF47 (YALI1_C19151g) and homologous arm matching TF47, which can be used for library construction by inserting promoters using a golden gate or directly knocking TFa47 out.
How to cite: pCfb13237 was a gift from Irina Borodina (Addgene plasmid # 219910 ; http://n2t.net/addgene:219910 ; RRID:Addgene_219910)
