[The description below was written by a language model from this plasmid's Addgene catalogue record and pLannotate feature annotations shown in this document.]
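Description:
pCfb13237 is a 7.1 kb yeast expression-type plasmid for Yarrowia lipolytica, built by Gibson assembly on the depositing lab's own backbone. It serves as the TUNEYALI base plasmid for the transcription factor designated TF47 (YALI1_C19151g). In E. coli it is maintained at high copy through a ColE1/pUC-type origin and selected with ampicillin via the bla gene and its promoter. In yeast, selection relies on a hygromycin phosphotransferase coding sequence followed by a CYC1 terminator. The promoter driving this marker is not annotated, and no yeast replication origin appears in the feature table.

The payload combines a guide RNA cassette with a repair template. A tRNA element sits just upstream of a short gap and the Streptococcus pyogenes Cas9 gRNA scaffold. This layout is consistent with tRNA-linked guide expression and processing, with the TF47-targeting spacer lying between the two. No Cas9 gene is annotated, so the nuclease presumably has to be supplied separately. The homology arms matching the TF47 locus are described in the catalogue entry but are not called out by the automated annotation.

According to the depositor, the plasmid can be used in two ways. Promoters can be inserted by Golden Gate cloning to build a library that tunes expression of the target gene, or the plasmid can be used as is to knock the gene out. Two minimal FRT sites flank the bacterial backbone region, though the record does not state their purpose. Small fragments of rrnB terminators, 5S rRNA, KanR and lacZα also appear and look like backbone remnants rather than functional parts.
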