Features (pLannotate 1.2.2; 14 found; start..end, strand, type, name):
   1009..2030    +  CDS            HygR (fragment): aminoglycoside phosphotransferase from E. coli; aph(4)-Ia; confers resistance to hygromycin
   2032..2265    +  terminator     CYC1 terminator (fragment): S. cerevisiae CYC1; transcription terminator for CYC1
   3626..3696    +  ncRNA          tRNA: Accession: RF00005 - tRNA
   3718..3792    +  misc_RNA       gRNA scaffold: guide RNA scaffold for the Streptococcus pyogenes CRISPR/Cas9 system
   4197..4230    -  protein_bind   FRT (minimal): supports FLP-mediated excision but not integration (Turan and Bode, 2011) FLP recombinase from the Saccharomyces cerevisiae 2μ plasmid
   4274..4314    -  terminator     rrnB T1 terminator (fragment): transcription terminator T1 from the E. coli rrnB gene
   4316..4431    -  ncRNA          5S rRNA: Accession: RF00001 - 5S ribosomal RNA
   4462..4486    +  CDS            KanR (fragment): aminoglycoside phosphotransferase; aph(3')-Ia; confers resistance to kanamycin
   4516..4612    +  promoter       AmpR promoter (fragment): bla
   4615..5475    +  CDS            AmpR: β-lactamase; bla; confers resistance to ampicillin, carbenicillin, and related antibiotics
   5597..6185    +  rep_origin     ori: high-copy-number ColE1/pMB1/pBR322/pUC origin of replication
   6410..6427    +  terminator     rrnB T2 terminator (fragment): transcription terminator T2 from the E. coli rrnB gene
   6452..6471    -  CDS            lacZα (fragment): LacZα fragment of β-galactosidase; lacZ fragment
   6941..6974    +  protein_bind   FRT (minimal): supports FLP-mediated excision but not integration (Turan and Bode, 2011) FLP recombinase from the Saccharomyces cerevisiae 2μ plasmid
>Addgene plasmid #219910 | pCfb13237 | addgene full sequence | sequence record 436073 | Addgene NGS Result
AAGGAGTTTGGCGCCCGTTTTTTCGAGCCCCACACGTTTCGGTGAGTATGAGCGGCGGCAGATTCGAGCG
TTTCCGGTTTCCGCGGCTGGACGAGAGCCCATGATGGGGGCTCCCACCACCAGCAATCAGGGCCCTGATT
ACACACCCACCTGTAATGTCATGCTGTTCATCGTGGTTAATGCTGCTGTGTGCTGTGTGTGTGTGTTGTT
TGGCGCTCATTGTTGCGTTATGCAGCGTACACCACAATATTGGAAGCTTATTAGCCTTTCTATTTTTTCG
TTTGCAAGGCTTAACAACATTGCTGTGGAGAGGGATGGGGATATGGAGGCCGCTGGAGGGAGTCGGAGAG
GCGTTTTGGAGCGGCTTGGCCTGGCGCCCAGCTCGCGAAACGCACCTAGGACCCTTTGGCACGCCGAAAT
GTGCCACTTTTCAGTCTAGTAACGCCTTACCTACGTCATTCCATGCATGCATGTTTGCGCCTTTTTTCCC
TTGCCCTTGATCGCCACACAGTACAGTGCACTGTACAGTGGAGGTTTTGGGGGGGTCTTAGATGGGAGCT
AAAAGCGGCCTAGCGGTACACTAGTGGGATTGTATGGAGTGGCATGGAGCCTAGGTGGAGCCTGACAGGA
CGCACGACCGGCTAGCCCGTGACAGACGATGGGTGGCTCCTGTTGTCCACCGCGTACAAATGTTTGGGCC
AAAGTCTTGTCAGCCTTGCTTGCGAACCTAATTCCCAATTTTGTCACTTCGCACCCCCATTGATCGAGCC
CTAACCCCTGCCCATCAGGCAATCCAATTAAGCTCGCATTGTCTGCCTTGTTTAGTTTGGCTCCTGCCCG
TTTCGGCGTCCACTTGCACAAACACAAACAAGCATTATATATAAGGCTCGTCTCTCCCTCCCAACCACAC
TCACTTTTTTGCCCGTCTTCCCTTGCTAACACAAAAGTCAAGAACACAAACAACCACCCCAACCCCCTTA
CACACAAGACATATCTACAGCAATGGGTAAAAAGCCTGAACTCACCGCGACGTCTGTCGAGAAGTTTCTG
ATCGAAAAGTTCGACAGCGTCTCCGACCTGATGCAGCTCTCGGAGGGCGAAGAATCTCGTGCTTTCAGCT
TCGATGTAGGAGGGCGTGGATATGTCCTGCGGGTAAATAGCTGCGCCGATGGTTTCTACAAAGATCGTTA
TGTTTATCGGCACTTTGCATCGGCCGCGCTCCCGATTCCGGAAGTGCTTGACATTGGGGAATTCAGCGAG
AGCCTGACCTATTGCATCTCCCGCCGTGCACAGGGTGTCACGTTGCAAGACCTGCCTGAAACCGAACTGC
CCGCTGTTCTGCAGCCGGTCGCGGAGGCAATGGATGCCATTGCTGCGGCCGATCTTAGCCAGACGAGCGG
GTTCGGCCCATTCGGACCGCAAGGAATCGGTCAATACACTACATGGCGTGATTTCATATGCGCGATTGCT
GATCCCCATGTGTATCACTGGCAAACTGTGATGGACGACACCGTCAGTGCGTCCGTCGCGCAGGCTCTCG
ATGAGCTGATGCTTTGGGCCGAGGACTGCCCCGAAGTCCGGCACCTCGTGCACGCGGATTTCGGCTCCAA
CAATGTCCTGACGGACAATGGCCGCATAACAGCGGTCATTGACTGGAGCGAGGCGATGTTCGGGGATTCC
CAATACGAGGTCGCCAACATCTTCTTCTGGAGGCCGTGGTTGGCTTGTATGGAGCAGCAGACGCGCTACT
TCGAGCGGAGGCATCCGGAGCTTGCAGGATCGCCGCGGCTCCGGGCGTATATGCTCCGCATTGGTCTTGA
CCAACTCTATCAGAGCTTGGTTGACGGCAATTTCGATGATGCAGCTTGGGCGCAGGGTCGATGCGACGCA
ATCGTCCGATCCGGAGCCGGGACTGTCGGGCGTACACAAATCGCCCGCAGAAGCGCGGCCGTCTGGACCG
ATGGCTGTGTAGAAGTACTCGCCGATAGTGGAAACCGACGCCCCAGCACTCGTCCGAGGGCAAAGGAATA
ATCATGTAATTAGTTATGTCACGCTTACATTCACGCCCTCCCCCCACATCCGCTCTAACCGAAAAGGAAG
GAGTTAGACAACCTGAAGTCTAGGTCCCTATTTATTTTTTTATAGTTATGTTAGTATTAAGAACGTTATT
TATATTTCAAATTTTTCTTTTTTTTCTGTACAGACGCGTGTACGCATGTAACATTATACTGAAAACCTTG
CTTGAGAAGGTTTTGGGACGCTCGAGCAGGCTTGGAGGCGACGTGGCAGTGGCTCGCGGGAGGATCGGCG
GGAAACTCCGGGATATCCGTCGAGAGTTTACACGTGAATGGGCAGCGCAATCCGTTGACGACGATACGAC
TGGCAAAGTAGCGACGATACCTGCCAGACAGGTGACATGTGCAGGCCGCACTAACAAGGAAACGGGCGCT
GGGGGGGGCGGGCTTCTAGACTTTGCCCTTGAACAGGAATCTAGTGGGGGCTTGTCTTTCCGCCAATGGG
GGAGCGCCTGTTGAGCGACCGTGCATGCTGGAACGCCAAGTGTATGTACAGCTGGTGGTCTCGCAGCGGT
ATGTGACGGGACTTACATCTCTCGTTTTTTCATGACCACGTTTTCACAGGCTCGGAGGTACGTTAAAGTT
TTGAAGGCTGCATCTGAACCGAGGTATGGGGGAGTTTGAACAGCAACAGTGTTGGGGCTGAGGGGGCCAA
GATCGGGGCAAGCAGAGGTCTTAGATCAATTGTGGGGATCCCAAAGGGCTCGTTATCACCTTTTTCCACC
CAATTCGGGTCCCAATTGATCCACTACTGGCTTGCCCAAGTTACCCCAGAAATGCCGCCCCGGATTTCTC
CAAAAACCTAATAAGCTTCATGGAACTTGGTGGAAGTGACTTTCTACAGAGTGGAGAGAACCGTGGACAC
GTGGCAATGGCGCTGACCGTGTCCCCGAGCCGAATCGACGTGAGGGGAGAACGGAGTATCTGCGGTCATG
TGACCTTCCAGAGCGGCGTCGCCAGTGTGCACGCGGTGACCCCCAGTTTGGGTCTCTGTCACACGCATAC
TACCTCGGCTCTCCACATGCTGAACTTTATCTTTCGTGGGGATCATACCGAAAGTTGCAACTACCAGGTG
TATATAAAGCCTGGTAGACTCCCCCCACTTTGGACCTCATCCAACCAAGACACACAAAAATGGACCGACT
TAACAACCTCGCCACCCAGCTCGAGCAGAACCCCGCCAATTCGTAGATAATGGAATACAAATGGATATCC
AGAGTATACACATGGATAGTATACACTGACACGACAATTCTGTATCTCTTTATGTTAACTACTGTGAGGC
ATTAAATAGAGCTTGATATATAAAATGTTACATTTCACAGTCTGAACTTTTGCAGATTACCTAATTTGGT
AAGATATTAATTATGAACTGAAAGTTGATGGCATCCCTAAATTTGATGCAACGGAATGCGTGCGATAGTG
AATCATTGCTAACAGATCAAGTAATCGTATCAATCGTTCCACGTCTTATCCAGACTCGATTTCCGCCCTA
ACCTAAGGAAACTGCTGAGTAATTTCGAGGTTGGTTCCTAACAAAAGCCAAGAAACGCGCCGATGGTTTA
GTGGTAAAATCCATCGTTGCCATCGATGGGCCCCCGGTTCGATTCCGGGTCGGCGCATTGCAATTACATA
TATACCGGTTTTAGAGCTAGAAATAGCAAGTTAAAATAAGGCTAGTCCGTTATCAACTTGAAAAAGTGGC
ACCGAGTCGGTGGTGCTTTTTTTGTGTGGGTACGGTGCGTTGGAGACCCATAGTCCTAGAGGTTTACCCG
AGCCTGGGCAATAATTGTTGCTGTCAGAAACCCCAGCCTCAAATCCTACCCCACTATAGCTAATTTTCGG
TGGTAATTAAACTGAGGTCATGAGTTGACTTATCCAGTGTGTCTTTTCCGTCTTTATGGACTGAAGAGCT
CTTCAATGACCACCTACGATCTCAACTACGACTACTCCTTTGAGTCTCTGGACTCGTTTGACTACTTGTC
CGAGAGCCAGGTGTCGACCGCCGCCACTAGTCCCGGTGTTTATGACTATTCGGGCTTTTATGGAGATCAC
AAGGCCCATGCTGGAGGTCACAGCGGCATCGCGTGCATTCGCGGCCGCATTTAAATCCCCACTTCAGAAG
TTCCTATACTTTCTAGAGAATAGGAACTTCACTATAGAGTCGAATAAGGGCGACACCCCATAATTAGCCC
GGGCGAAAGGCCCAGTCTTTCGACTGAGCCTTTCGTTTTATTTGATGCCTGGCAGTTCCCTACTCTCGCA
TGGGGAGTCCCCACACTACCATCGGCGCTACGGCGTTTCACTTCTGAGTTCGGCATGGGGTCAGGTGGGA
CCACCGCGCTACTGCCGCCAGGCAAACAAGGGGTGTTATGAGCCATATTCAGGTATAAATGGGCTCGCGA
TAATGTTCAGAATTGGTTAATTGGTTGTAACACTGACCCCTATTTGTTTATTTTTCTAAATACATTCAAA
TATGTATCCGCTCATGAGACAATAACCCTGATAAATGCTTCAATAATATTGAAAAAGGAAGAATATGAGT
ATTCAACATTTCCGTGTCGCCCTTATTCCCTTTTTTGCGGCATTTTGCCTTCCTGTTTTTGCTCACCCAG
AAACGCTGGTGAAAGTAAAAGATGCTGAAGATCAGTTGGGTGCACGAGTGGGTTACATCGAACTGGATCT
CAACAGCGGTAAGATCCTTGAGAGTTTTCGCCCCGAAGAACGTTTTCCAATGATGAGCACTTTTAAAGTT
CTGCTATGTGGCGCGGTATTATCCCGTATTGACGCCGGGCAAGAGCAACTCGGTCGCCGCATACACTATT
CTCAGAATGACTTGGTTGAGTACTCACCAGTCACAGAAAAGCATCTTACGGATGGCATGACAGTAAGAGA
ATTATGCAGTGCTGCCATAACCATGAGTGATAACACTGCGGCCAACTTACTTCTGACAACGATCGGAGGA
CCGAAGGAGCTAACCGCTTTTTTGCACAACATGGGGGATCATGTAACTCGCCTTGATCGTTGGGAACCGG
AGCTGAATGAAGCCATACCAAACGACGAGCGTGACACCACGATGCCTGTAGCGATGGCAACAACGTTGCG
CAAACTATTAACTGGCGAACTACTTACTCTAGCTTCCCGGCAACAATTAATAGACTGGATGGAGGCGGAT
AAAGTTGCAGGACCACTTCTGCGCTCGGCCCTTCCGGCTGGCTGGTTTATTGCTGATAAATCCGGAGCCG
GTGAGCGTGGTTCTCGCGGTATCATCGCAGCGCTGGGGCCAGATGGTAAGCCCTCCCGTATCGTAGTTAT
CTACACGACGGGGAGTCAGGCAACTATGGATGAACGAAATAGACAGATCGCTGAGATAGGTGCCTCACTG
ATTAAGCATTGGTAAGCAGAGCATTACGCTGACTTGACGGGACGGCGCAAGCTCATGACCAAAATCCCTT
AACGTGAGTTACGCGCGCGTCGTTCCACTGAGCGTCAGACCCCGTAGAAAAGATCAAAGGATCTTCTTGA
GATCCTTTTTTTCTGCGCGTAATCTGCTGCTTGCAAACAAAAAAACCACCGCTACCAGCGGTGGTTTGTT
TGCCGGATCAAGAGCTACCAACTCTTTTTCCGAAGGTAACTGGCTTCAGCAGAGCGCAGATACCAAATAC
TGTTCTTCTAGTGTAGCCGTAGTTAGCCCACCACTTCAAGAACTCTGTAGCACCGCCTACATACCTCGCT
CTGCTAATCCTGTTACCAGTGGCTGCTGCCAGTGGCGATAAGTCGTGTCTTACCGGGTTGGACTCAAGAC
GATAGTTACCGGATAAGGCGCAGCGGTCGGGCTGAACGGGGGGTTCGTGCACACAGCCCAGCTTGGAGCG
AACGACCTACACCGAACTGAGATACCTACAGCGTGAGCTATGAGAAAGCGCCACGCTTCCCGAAGGGAGA
AAGGCGGACAGGTATCCGGTAAGCGGCAGGGTCGGAACAGGAGAGCGCACGAGGGAGCTTCCAGGGGGAA
ACGCCTGGTATCTTTATAGTCCTGTCGGGTTTCGCCACCTCTGACTTGAGCGTCGATTTTTGTGATGCTC
GTCAGGGGGGCGGAGCCTATGGAAAAACGCCAGCAACGCGGCCTTTTTACGGTTCCTGGCCTTTTGCTGG
CCTTTTGCTCACATGTTCTTTCCTGCGTTATCCCCTGATTCTGTGGATAACCGTATTACCGCCTTTGAGT
GAGCTGATACCGCTCGCCGCAGCCGAACGACCGAGCGCAGCGAGTCAGTGAGCGAGGAAGCGGAAGGCGA
GAGTAGGGAACTGCCAGGCATCAAACTAAGCAGAAGGCCCCTGACGGATGGCCTTTTTGCGTTTCTACAA
ACTCTTTCTGTGTTGTAAAACGACGGCCAGTCTTAAGCTCGGGCCCCCTGGGCGGTTCTGATAACGAGTA
ATCGTTAATCCGCAAATAACGTAAAAACCCGCTTCGGCGGGTTTTTTTATGGGGGGAGTTTAGGGAAAGA
GCATTTGTCAGAATATTTAAGGGCGCCTGTCACTTTGCTTGATATATGAGAATTATTTAACCTTATAAAT
GAGAAAAAAGCAACGCACTTTAAATAAGATACGTTGCTTTTTCGATTGATGAACACCTATAATTAAACTA
TTCATCTATTATTTATGATTTTTTGTATATACAATATTTCTAGTTTGTTAAAGAGAATTAAGAAAATAAA
TCTCGAAAATAATAAAGGGAAAATCAGTTTTTGATATCAAAATTATACATGTCAACGATAATACAAAATA
TAATACAAACTATAAGATGTTATCAGTATTTATTATGCATTTAGAATAAATTTTGTGTCGCCCTTATTCG
ACTCACTATAGAAGTTCCTATTCTCTAGAAAGTATAGGAACTTCACTTCATTTTATTTAAATTTGCGGCC
GCTATGTCTGATAAAAGGATGTAACATAGGCAAGCTGCTCGTGAGTGTTGAGTACGAACCTTAGATCCAA
ATCACCCGCACCCACGGATATACTTGCTTGAATATACAGTAGT
